>Addgene plasmid #148719 | pnEA-NpM-Scp20_1-49-GB1_AF | depositor full sequence | sequence record 291167 | Full Sequence
TTCTTGAAGACGAAAGGGCCTCGTGATACGCCTATTTTTATAGGTTAATGTCATGATAATAATGGTTTCT
TAGACGTCAGGTGGCACTTTTCGGGGAAATGTGCGCGGAACCCCTATTTGTTTATTTTTCTAAATACATT
CAAATATGTATCCGCTCATGAGACAATAACCCTGATAAATGCTTCAATAATATTGAAAAAGGAAGAGTAT
GAGTATTCAACATTTCCGTGTCGCCCTTATTCCCTTTTTTGCGGCATTTTGCCTTCCTGTTTTTGCTCAC
CCAGAAACGCTGGTGAAAGTAAAAGATGCTGAAGATCAGTTGGGTGCACGAGTGGGTTACATCGAACTGG
ATCTCAACAGCGGTAAGATCCTTGAGAGTTTTCGCCCCGAAGAACGTTTTCCAATGATGAGCACTTTTAA
AGTTCTGCTATGTGGCGCGGTATTATCCCGTGTTGACGCCGGGCAAGAGCAACTCGGTCGCCGCATACAC
TATTCTCAGAATGACTTGGTTGAGTACTCACCAGTCACAGAAAAGCATCTTACGGATGGCATGACAGTAA
GAGAATTATGCAGTGCTGCCATAACCATGAGTGATAACACTGCGGCCAACTTACTTCTGACAACGATCGG
AGGACCGAAGGAGCTAACCGCTTTTTTGCACAACATGGGGGATCATGTAACTCGCCTTGATCGTTGGGAA
CCGGAGCTGAATGAAGCCATACCAAACGACGAGCGTGACACCACGATGCCTGCAGCAATGGCAACAACGT
TGCGCAAACTATTAACTGGCGAACTACTTACTCTAGCTTCCCGGCAACAATTAATAGACTGGATGGAGGC
GGATAAAGTTGCAGGACCACTTCTGCGCTCGGCCCTTCCGGCTGGCTGGTTTATTGCTGATAAATCTGGA
GCCGGTGAGCGTGGGTCTCGCGGTATCATTGCAGCACTGGGGCCAGATGGTAAGCCCTCCCGTATCGTAG
TTATCTACACGACGGGGAGTCAGGCAACTATGGATGAACGAAATAGACAGATCGCTGAGATAGGTGCCTC
ACTGATTAAGCATTGGTAACTGTCAGACCAAGTTTACTCATATATACTTTAGATTGATTTAAAACTTCAT
TTTTAATTTAAAAGGATCTAGGTGAAGATCCTTTTTGATAATCTCATGACCAAAATCCCTTAACGTGAGT
TTTCGTTCCACTGAGCGTCAGACCCCGTAGAAAAGATCAAAGGATCTTCTTGAGATCCTTTTTTTCTGCG
CGTAATCTGCTGCTTGCAAACAAAAAAACCACCGCTACCAGCGGTGGTTTGTTTGCCGGATCAAGAGCTA
CCAACTCTTTTTCCGAAGGTAACTGGCTTCAGCAGAGCGCAGATACCAAATACTGTCCTTCTAGTGTAGC
CGTAGTTAGGCCACCACTTCAAGAACTCTGTAGCACCGCCTACATACCTCGCTCTGCTAATCCTGTTACC
AGTGGCTGCTGCCAGTGGCGATAAGTCGTGTCTTACCGGGTTGGACTCAAGACGATAGTTACCGGATAAG
GCGCAGCGGTCGGGCTGAACGGGGGGTTCGTGCACACAGCCCAGCTTGGAGCGAACGACCTACACCGAAC
TGAGATACCTACAGCGTGAGCTATGAGAAAGCGCCACGCTTCCCGAAGGGAGAAAGGCGGACAGGTATCC
GGTAAGCGGCAGGGTCGGAACAGGAGAGCGCACGAGGGAGCTTCCAGGGGGAAACGCCTGGTATCTTTAT
AGTCCTGTCGGGTTTCGCCACCTCTGACTTGAGCGTCGATTTTTGTGATGCTCGTCAGGGGGGCGGAGCC
TATGGAAAAACGCCAGCAACGCGGCCTTTTTACGGTTCCTGGCCTTTTGCTGGCCTTTTGCTCACATGTT
CTTTCCTGCGTTATCCCCTGATTCTGTGGATAACCGTATTACCGCCTTTGAGTGAGCTGATACCGCTCGC
CGCAGCCGAACGACCGAGCGCAGCGAGTCAGTGAGCGAGGAAGCGGAAGAGCGCCTGATGCGGTATTTTC
TCCTTACGCATCTGTGCGGTATTTCACACCGCATATATGGTGCACTCTCAGTACAATCTGCTCTGATGCC
GCATAGTTAAGCCAGTATACACTCCGCTATCGCTACGTGACTGGGTCATGGCTGCGCCCCGACACCCGCC
AACACCCGCTGACGCGCCCTGACGGGCTTGTCTGCTCCCGGCATCCGCTTACAGACAAGCTGTGACCGTC
TCCGGGAGCTGCATGTGTCAGAGGTTTTCACCGTCATCACCGAAACGCGCGAGGCAGCTGCGGTAAAGCT
CATCAGCGTGGTCGTGAAGCGATTCACAGATGTCTGCCTGTTCATCCGCGTCCAGCTCGTTGAGTTTCTC
CAGAAGCGTTAATGTCTGGCTTCTGATAAAGCGGGCCATGTTAAGGGCGGTTTTTTCCTGTTTGGTCACT
GATGCCTCCGTGTAAGGGGGATTTCTGTTCATGGGGGTAATGATACCGATGAAACGAGAGAGGATGCTCA
CGATACGGGTTACTGATGATGAACATGCCCGGTTACTGGAACGTTGTGAGGGTAAACAACTGGCGGTATG
GATGCGGCGGGACCAGAGAAAAATCACTCAGGGTCAATGCCAGCGCTTCGTTAATACAGATGTAGGTGTT
CCACAGGGTAGCCAGCAGCATCCTGCGATGCAGATCCGGAACATAATGGTGCAGGGCGCTGACTTCCGCG
TTTCCAGACTTTACGAAACACGGAAACCGAAGACCATTCATGTTGTTGCTCAGGTCGCAGACGTTTTGCA
GCAGCAGTCGCTTCACGTTCGCTCGCGTATCGGTGATTCATTCTGCTAACCAGTAAGGCAACCCCGCCAG
CCTAGCCGGGTCCTCAACGACAGGAGCACGATCATGCGCACCCGTGGCCAGGACCCAACGCTGCCCGAGA
TGCGCCGCGTGCGGCTGCTGGAGATGGCGGACGCGATGGATATGTTCTGCCAAGGGTTGGTTTGCGCATT
CACAGTTCTCCGCAAGAATTGATTGGCTCCAATTCTTGGAGTGGTGAATCCGTTAGCGAGGTGCCGCCGG
CTTCCATTCAGGTCGAGGTGGCCCGGCTCCATGCACCGCGACGCAACGCGGGGAGGCAGACAAGGTATAG
GGCGGCGCCTACAATCCATGCCAACCCGTTCCATGTGCTCGCCGAGGCGGCATAAATCGCCGTGACGATC
AGCGGTCCAGTGATCGAAGTTAGGCTGGTAAGAGCCGCGAGCGATCCTTGAAGCTGTCCCTGATGGTCGT
CATCTACCTGCCTGGACAGCATGGCCTGCAACGCGGGCATCCCGATGCCGCCGGAAGCGAGAAGAATCAT
AATGGGGAAGGCCATCCAGCCTCGCGTCGCGAACGCCAGCAAGACGTAGCCCAGCGCGTCGGCCGCCATG
CCGGCGATAATGGCCTGCTTCTCGCCGAAACGTTTGGTGGCGGGACCAGTGACGAAGGCTTGAGCGAGGG
CGTGCAAGATTCCGAATACCGCAAGCGACAGGCCGATCATCGTCGCGCTCCAGCGAAAGCGGTCCTCGCC
GAAAATGACCCAGAGCGCTGCCGGCACCTGTCCTACGAGTTGCATGATAAAGAAGACAGTCATAAGTGCG
GCGACGATAGTCATGCCCCGCGCCCACCGGAAGGAGCTGACTGGGTTGAAGGCTCTCAAGGGCATCGGTC
GAGATCCCGGTGCCTAATGAGTGAGCTAACTTACATTAATTGCGTTGCGCTCACTGCCCGCTTTCCAGTC
GGGAAACCTGTCGTGCCAGCTGCATTAATGAATCGGCCAACGCGCGGGGAGAGGCGGTTTGCGTATTGGG
CGCCAGGGTGGTTTTTCTTTTCACCAGTGAGACGGGCAACAGCTGATTGCCCTTCACCGCCTGGCCCTGA
GAGAGTTGCAGCAAGCGGTCCACGCTGGTTTGCCCCAGCAGGCGAAAATCCTGTTTGATGGTGGTTAACG
GCGGGATATAACATGAGCTGTCTTCGGTATCGTCGTATCCCACTACCGAGATATCCGCACCAACGCGCAG
CCCGGACTCGGTAATGGCGCGCATTGCGCCCAGCGCCATCTGATCGTTGGCAACCAGCATCGCAGTGGGA
ACGATGCCCTCATTCAGCATTTGCATGGTTTGTTGAAAACCGGACATGGCACTCCAGTCGCCTTCCCGTT
CCGCTATCGGCTGAATTTGATTGCGAGTGAGATATTTATGCCAGCCAGCCAGACGCAGACGCGCCGAGAC
AGAACTTAATGGGCCCGCTAACAGCGCGATTTGCTGGTGACCCAATGCGACCAGATGCTCCACGCCCAGT
CGCGTACCGTCTTCATGGGAGAAAATAATACTGTTGATGGGTGTCTGGTCAGAGACATCAAGAAATAACG
CCGGAACATTAGTGCAGGCAGCTTCCACAGCAATGGCATCCTGGTCATCCAGCGGATAGTTAATGATCAG
CCCACTGACGCGTTGCGCGAGAAGATTGTGCACCGCCGCTTTACAGGCTTCGACGCCGCTTCGTTCTACC
ATCGACACCACCACGCTGGCACCCAGTTGATCGGCGCGAGATTTAATCGCCGCGACAATTTGCGACGGCG
CGTGCAGGGCCAGACTGGAGGTGGCAACGCCAATCAGCAACGACTGTTTGCCCGCCAGTTGTTGTGCCAC
GCGGTTGGGAATGTAATTCAGCTCCGCCATCGCCGCTTCCACTTTTTCCCGCGTTTTCGCAGAAACGTGG
CTGGCCTGGTTCACCACGCGGGAAACGGTCTGATAAGAGACACCGGCATACTCTGCGACATCGTATAACG
TTACTGGTTTCACATTCACCACCCTGAATTGACTCTCTTCCGGGCGCTATCATGCCATACCGCGAAAGGT
TTTGCGCCATTCGATGGTGTCCGGGATCTCGACGCTCTCCCTTATGCGACTCCTGCATTAGGAAGCAGCC
CAGTAGTAGGTTGAGGCCGTTGAGCACCGCCGCCGCAAGGAATGGTGCATGCAAGGAGATGGCGCCCAAC
AGTCCCCCGGCCACGGGGCCTGCCACCATACCCACGCCGAAACAAGCGCTCATGAGCCCGAAGTGGCGAG
CCCGATCTTCCCCATCGGTGATGTCGGCGATATAGGCGCCAGCAACCGCACCTGTGGCGCCGGTGATGCC
GGCCACGATGCGTCCGGCGTAGAGGATCGAGATCTCGATCCCGCGAAATTAATACGACTCACTATAGGGG
AATTGTGAGCGGATAACAATTCCCCACTAGTAATAATTTTGTTTAACTTTAAGAAGGAGATATACCATGG
AAACTGAAGAAGGTAAACTGGTAATCTGGATTAACGGCGATAAAGGCTATAACGGTCTCGCTGAAGTCGG
TAAGAAATTCGAGAAAGATACCGGAATTAAAGTCACCGTTGAGCATCCGGATAAACTGGAAGAGAAATTC
CCACAGGTTGCGGCAACTGGCGATGGCCCTGACATTATCTTCTGGGCACACGACCGCTTTGGTGGCTACG
CTCAATCTGGCCTGTTGGCTGAAATCACCCCGGACAAAGCGTTCCAGGACAAGCTGTATCCGTTTACCTG
GGATGCCGTACGTTACAACGGCAAGCTGATTGCTTACCCGATCGCTGTTGAAGCGTTATCGCTGATTTAT
AACAAAGACCTGCTGCCGAACCCGCCAAAAACCTGGGAAGAGATCCCGGCGCTGGATAAAGAACTGAAAG
CGAAAGGTAAGAGCGCCCTGATGTTCAACCTGCAAGAACCGTACTTCACCTGGCCGCTGATTGCTGCTGA
CGGGGGTTATGCGTTCAAGTATGAAAACGGCAAGTACGACATTAAAGACGTGGGCGTGGATAACGCTGGC
GCGAAAGCGGGTCTGACCTTCCTGGTTGACCTGATTAAAAACAAACACATGAATGCAGACACCGATTACT
CCATCGCAGAAGCTGCCTTTAATAAAGGCGAAACAGCGATGACCATCAACGGCCCGTGGGCATGGTCCAA
CATCGACACCAGCAAAGTGAATTATGGTGTAACGGTACTGCCGACCTTCAAGGGTCAACCATCCAAACCG
TTCGTTGGCGTGCTGAGCGCAGGTATTAACGCCGCCAGTCCGAACAAAGAGCTGGCAAAAGAGTTCCTCG
AAAACTATCTGCTGACTGATGAAGGTCTGGAAGCGGTTAATAAAGACAAACCGCTGGGTGCCGTAGCGCT
GAAGTCTTACGAGGAAGAGTTGGCGAAAGATCCACGTATTGCCGCCACGATGGAAAACGCCCAGAAAGGT
GAAATCATGCCGAACATCCCGCAGATGTCCGCTTTCTGGTATGCCGTGCGTACTGCGGTGATCAACGCCG
CCAGCGGTCGTCAGACTGTCGATGAAGCCCTTAAAGACGCGCAGACTGGTACCGGCAGCGGCCTGGAAGT
TCTGTTCCAGGGGCCCCATATGATCAAATACACCATCGATGAACTGTTCCAGCTGAAACCGAGCCTGACC
CTGGAAGTTAATTTTGATGCAGTTGAATTTCGTGCCATCATCGAGAAAGTTAAACAGCTGCAGCATCTGA
AAGAAGAAGAATTCAATAGCCATCATGGATCCTCTAGAGCTAGCGGCATGCAGTACAAACTTATCCTGAA
CGGTAAAACCCTGAAAGGTGAAACCACCACCGAAGCTGTTGACGCTGCTACCGCGGAAAAAGTTTTCAAA
CAGTACGCTAACGACAACGGTGTTGACGGTGAATGGACCTACGACGACGCTACCAAAACCTACACCGTAA
CGGAATGAGTTGGCTGCTGCCACCCGCTGAGCAATAACTAGCATAACCCCTTGGGGCCTCTAAACGGGTC
TTGAGGGGTTTTTTGCTGAAAGGAGGAACTATATCCGGATATCCCGCAAGAGGCCCGGCAGTACCGGCAT
AACCAAGCCTATGCCTACAGCATCCAGGGTGACGGTGCCGAGGATGACGATGAGCGCATTGTTAGATTTC
ATACACGGTGCCTGACTGCGTTAGCAATTTAACTGTGATAAACTACCGCATTAAAGCTTATCGATGATAA
GCTGTCAAACATGAGAA
Features (pLannotate 1.2.2; 21 found; start..end, strand, type, name):
    104..208     +  promoter       AmpR promoter: bla
    209..1069    +  CDS            AmpR: β-lactamase; bla; confers resistance to ampicillin, carbenicillin, and related antibiotics
   1240..1828    +  rep_origin     ori: high-copy-number ColE1/pMB1/pBR322/pUC origin of replication
   2014..2156    -  misc_feature   bom: basis of mobility region from pBR322
   2258..2449    -  CDS            rop: Rop protein, which maintains plasmids at low copy number; rop
   2466..2846    +  CDS            YPB1_ECOLX: Protein predicted: Swiss-Prot protein existence level 4. From Escherichia coli.
   3088..3712    -  CDS            TcR (fragment): tetracycline efflux protein; tet; confers resistance to tetracycline
   3727..3748    -  protein_bind   CAP binding site: CAP binding activates transcription in the presence of cAMP. E. coli catabolite activator protein
   3761..4843    -  CDS            lacI: lac repressor; lacI; The lac repressor binds to the lac operator to inhibit transcription in E. coli. This inhibition can be relieved by adding lactose or isopropyl-β-D-thiogalactopyranoside (IPTG).
   4844..4921    -  promoter       lacI promoter: lacI
   4929..5208    -  CDS            TcR (fragment): tetracycline efflux protein; tet; confers resistance to tetracycline
   5230..5248    +  promoter       T7 promoter: promoter for bacteriophage T7 RNA polymerase
   5249..5273    +  protein_bind   lac operator: The lac repressor binds to the lac operator to inhibit transcription in E. coli. This inhibition can be relieved by adding lactose or isopropyl-β-D-thiogalactopyranoside (IPTG). lac repressor encoded by lacI
   5288..5310    +  RBS            RBS: efficient ribosome binding site from bacteriophage T7 gene 10 (Olins and Rangwala, 1989)
   5321..6417    +  CDS            MBP (fragment): maltose binding protein from E. coli; malE (mutated); This version of the gene does not encode a signal sequence, so MBP will remain in the cytosol.
   6460..6624    +  CDS            CAF20 (fragment): CAF20_YEAST - Also known as CAF2, CAP20. Experimental evidence at protein level: Swiss-Prot protein existence level 1. Acts as an inhibitor of cap-dependent translation. Competes with eIF4G1/TIF4631 and EAP1 for binding to eIF4E/TIF45 and interferes with the formation of the eIF4F complex, inhibiting translation and stabilizing mRNA. Binding affinity for eIF4E/TIF45 is 10-fold less than that of eIF4G1/TIF4631. Required for induction of pseudohyphal growth in response to nitrogen limitation, probably by regulating STE12 translation. From Saccharomyces cerevisiae (strain ATCC 204508 / S288c) (Ba
   6634..6791    +  CDS            GB1 (fragment): B1 domain of Streptococcal protein G effective as a solubilizing fusion partner (Cheng and Patel, 2004)
   6796..6814    +  CDS            SET1 (fragment): solubility-enhancement tag derived from T7 phage gene 10B
   6828..6875    +  terminator     T7 terminator: transcription terminator for bacteriophage T7 RNA polymerase
   6898..7002    -  CDS            TcR (fragment): tetracycline efflux protein; tet; confers resistance to tetracycline
   7050..7078    -  promoter       tet promoter: E. coli promoter for tetracycline efflux protein gene
