[The description below was written by a language model from this plasmid's Addgene catalogue record and pLannotate feature annotations shown in this document.]
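Description:
pnEA-NpM-Scp20_1-49-GB1_AF is a 7.1 kb bacterial expression plasmid for producing an N-terminal fragment (residues 1–49) of the Saccharomyces cerevisiae protein Caf20p (CAF20, also called p20) in E. coli. The catalogue lists the backbone as unknown, but the annotated features show a pBR322-derived, pET-like architecture: a ColE1/pMB1-type origin together with the bom mobility region and the rop gene, which keeps copy number low (consistent with the low-copy designation), and a β-lactamase gene with its own promoter for ampicillin selection. Several remnants of the tetracycline resistance gene and its promoter flank the expression region, interrupted by the inserted cassette and therefore presumably non-functional.

Expression is driven by a T7 promoter controlled by an adjacent lac operator, with a plasmid-borne lacI gene supplying repressor, so transcription requires a host providing T7 RNA polymerase and is inducible with IPTG. A T7 gene 10 ribosome binding site precedes a single fusion reading frame consisting of a cytosolic (signal-sequence-free) maltose binding protein at the N-terminus, the Caf20 fragment, and a C-terminal GB1 domain from streptococcal protein G, both of which serve as solubility-enhancing partners; a T7 terminator follows. A very short match to the SET1 tag after GB1 may simply be an annotation artefact. The record does not annotate any protease cleavage site between the fusion partners. The Caf20 coding sequence derives from a synthetic gene codon-optimised for E. coli. Caf20p is an eIF4E-binding protein that competes with eIF4G and inhibits cap-dependent translation, and the construct comes from work on how structural motifs in eIF4G and 4E-BPs govern eIF4E binding in yeast, suggesting use in recombinant protein production for binding or structural studies.
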