Addgene plasmid #148719: pnEA-NpM-Scp20_1-49-GB1_AF
Purpose: Bacterial Expression of Scp20_1-49
Depositing lab: Elisa Izaurralde. Depositing organization: Max Planck Institute for Developmental Biology. Publication: Structural motifs in eIF4G and 4E-BPs modulate their binding to eIF4E to regulate translation initiation in yeast. Gruner S, Weber R, Peter D, Chung MY, Igreja C, Valkov E, Izaurralde E. Nucleic Acids Res. 2018 Jul 27;46(13):6893-6908. doi: 10.1093/nar/gky542. PubMed 30053226.
Backbone
  Vector backbone: Unknown
  Vector type: Bacterial Expression
Growth in bacteria
  Bacterial resistance: Ampicillin, 100 μg/mL
  Growth temperature: 37°C
  Growth strain: DH5alpha
  Copy number: Low Copy
Gene/Insert
  Gene/Insert name: Scp20_1-49
  Species: S. cerevisiae (budding yeast)
  Entrez Gene: CAF20 (a.k.a. YOR276W, CAF2, CAP20)
  Cloning method: Unknown
Terms and licenses: Academic/Nonprofit Terms; Industry Terms: Not Available to Industry
Depositor comments: Geneart clone of ScCaf20p, codon optimized for Expression in E.coli. (sequence according to Uniprot.: P12962) Plasmids from this collection were made available to the research community and donated after the lab closed. Please note that the sequence provided by the depositing laboratory may be theoretical/predicted or based on Sanger sequencing results. There may be discrepancies between sequencing results obtained by Addgene and the depositor sequence. If an Addgene verified sequence is not available, please contact before placing your order to request that our lab fully sequence the plasmid.
How to cite: pnEA-NpM-Scp20_1-49-GB1_AF was a gift from Elisa Izaurralde (Addgene plasmid # 148719 ; http://n2t.net/addgene:148719 ; RRID:Addgene_148719)
